Addgene plasmid #178068: pACEBac1-GCP2
Purpose: Insect cell expression of GCP2
Depositing lab: Tarun Kapoor. Depositing organization: Rockefeller University. Publication: Biochemical reconstitutions reveal principles of human gamma-TuRC assembly and function. Wieczorek M, Ti SC, Urnavicius L, Molloy KR, Aher A, Chait BT, Kapoor TM. J Cell Biol. 2021 Mar 1;220(3). pii: 211719. doi: 10.1083/jcb.202009146. PubMed 33496729.
Backbone
  Vector backbone: pACEBac1
  Backbone manufacturer: Geneva Biotech
  Total vector size (bp): 5632
  Vector type: Insect Expression
Growth in bacteria
  Bacterial resistance: Gentamicin, 10 μg/mL
  Growth temperature: 37°C
  Growth strain: DH5alpha
  Copy number: Unknown
Gene/Insert
  Gene/Insert name: GCP2
  Species: H. sapiens (human)
  Insert size (bp): 2793
  Entrez Gene: TUBGCP2 (a.k.a. ALP4, GCP-2, GCP2, Grip103, PAMDDFS, SPBC97, SPC97, Spc97p, h103p, hGCP2, hSpc97)
Resource information
  A portion of this plasmid was derived from a plasmid made by: Originally published in Murphy et al., 2001 and received from Dr. Jens Luders (Institute for Research in Biomedicine, Barcelona, Spain)
Terms and licenses: Academic/Nonprofit Terms; Industry Terms: Not Available to Industry
How to cite: pACEBac1-GCP2 was a gift from Tarun Kapoor (Addgene plasmid # 178068 ; http://n2t.net/addgene:178068 ; RRID:Addgene_178068)
