[The description below was written by a language model from this plasmid's Addgene catalogue record and pLannotate feature annotations shown in this document.]
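Description:
pACEBac1-GCP2 is a 5.6 kb baculovirus transfer (acceptor) plasmid built on the pACEBac1 backbone for expressing human GCP2 (TUBGCP2), a gamma-tubulin complex protein, in insect cells. In bacteria it replicates from a high-copy ColE1/pUC-type origin. It is selected with gentamicin through the aacC1 gentamicin acetyltransferase gene, which is driven by a class 1 integron Pc promoter.

The expression cassette places the roughly 2.8 kb GCP2 coding sequence downstream of the Autographa californica polyhedrin promoter, a very strong, very late baculoviral promoter. An SV40 polyadenylation signal follows the coding sequence. The short "large T antigen" fragment annotated next to it is most likely just part of that SV40 terminator region. The small SET1 fragment hit likewise appears to be residual backbone sequence rather than a functional tag. No affinity or fluorescent tag on GCP2 is annotated or mentioned in the record.

The gentamicin marker, a loxP site and the expression cassette all lie between the Tn7R and Tn7L ends of a mini-Tn7 element. This arrangement allows Tn7 transposition of the whole segment into a baculoviral bacmid carried in a suitable E. coli strain, giving recombinant bacmid DNA from which virus is produced to infect insect cells. The loxP site permits Cre-mediated fusion with compatible donor plasmids, so that multigene constructs can be assembled for co-expressing protein complex subunits.

The plasmid is recorded as a tool for insect cell production of GCP2. The associated work concerns biochemical reconstitution of the human gamma-tubulin ring complex, which nucleates microtubules. The GCP2 sequence was derived in part from a previously published plasmid.
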