Features (pLannotate 1.2.2; 11 found; start..end, strand, type, name):
    190..778     +  rep_origin     ori: high-copy-number ColE1/pMB1/pBR322/pUC origin of replication
    913..1136    -  mobile_element Tn7R: mini-Tn7 element (right end of the Tn7 transposon) Tn7
   1203..1736    -  CDS            GmR: gentamycin acetyltransferase; aacC1; confers resistance to gentamycin
   1925..1953    -  promoter       Pc promoter: intI1 (promoter lies within the coding sequence); class 1 integron promoter
   2024..2057    +  protein_bind   loxP: Cre-mediated recombination occurs in the 8-bp core sequence (GCATACAT). Cre recombinase
   2134..2225    +  promoter       polyhedrin promoter: polh from Autographa californica; promoter for the baculovirus polyhedrin gene
   2290..5079    +  CDS            TUBGCP2: GCP2_HUMAN - Also known as GCP2. Experimental evidence at protein level: Swiss-Prot protein existence level 1. Gamma-tubulin complex is necessary for microtubule nucleation at the centrosome. Plays a role in neuronal migration. From Homo sapiens (Human).
   5106..5189    +  CDS            large T antigen (fragment): large T antigen from SV40 (simian virus 40)
   5212..5346    +  polyA_signal   SV40 poly(A) signal: SV40 polyadenylation signal
   5375..5424    +  CDS            SET1 (fragment): solubility-enhancement tag derived from T7 phage gene 10B
   5467..5632    -  mobile_element Tn7L: mini-Tn7 element (left end of the Tn7 transposon) Tn7
>Addgene plasmid #178068 | pACEBac1-GCP2 | addgene full sequence | sequence record 353428 | Addgene NGS Result
ACCGGTTGACTTGGGTCAACTGTCAGACCAAGTTTACTCATATATACTTTAGATTGATTTAAAACTTCAT
TTTTAATTTAAAAGGATCTAGGTGAAGATCCTTTTTGATAATCTCATGACCAAAATCCCTTAACGTGAGT
TTTCGTTCCACTGAGCGTCAGACCCCGTAGAAAAGATCAAAGGATCTTCTTGAGATCCTTTTTTTCTGCG
CGTAATCTGCTGCTTGCAAACAAAAAAACCACCGCTACCAGCGGTGGTTTGTTTGCCGGATCAAGAGCTA
CCAACTCTTTTTCCGAAGGTAACTGGCTTCAGCAGAGCGCAGATACCAAATACTGTTCTTCTAGTGTAGC
CGTAGTTAGGCCACCACTTCAAGAACTCTGTAGCACCGCCTACATACCTCGCTCTGCTAATCCTGTTACC
AGTGGCTGCTGCCAGTGGCGATAAGTCGTGTCTTACCGGGTTGGACTCAAGACGATAGTTACCGGATAAG
GCGCAGCGGTCGGGCTGAACGGGGGGTTCGTGCACACAGCCCAGCTTGGAGCGAACGACCTACACCGAAC
TGAGATACCTACAGCGTGAGCTATGAGAAAGCGCCACGCTTCCCGAAGGGAGAAAGGCGGACAGGTATCC
GGTAAGCGGCAGGGTCGGAACAGGAGAGCGCACGAGGGAGCTTCCAGGGGGAAACGCCTGGTATCTTTAT
AGTCCTGTCGGGTTTCGCCACCTCTGACTTGAGCGTCGATTTTTGTGATGCTCGTCAGGGGGGCGGAGCC
TATGGAAAAACGCCAGCAACGCGGCCTTTTTACGGTTCCTGGCCTTTTGCTGGCCTTTTGCTCACATGTT
CTTTCCTGCGTTATCCCCTGATTGACTTGGGTCGCTCTTCCTGTGGATGCGCAGATGCCCTGCGTAAGCG
GGTGTGGGCGGACAATAAAGTCTTAAACTGAACAAAATAGATCTAAACTATGACAATAAAGTCTTAAACT
AGACAGAATAGTTGTAAACTGAAATCAGTCCAGTTATGCTGTGAAAAAGCATACTGGACTTTTGTTATGG
CTAAAGCAAACTCTTCATTTTCTGAAGTGCAAATTGCCCGTCGTATTAAAGAGGGGCGTGGCCAAGGGCA
TGTAAAGACTATATTCGCGGCGTTGTGACAATTTACCGAACAACTCCGCGGCCGGGAAGCCGATCTCGGC
TTGAACGAATTGTTAGGTGGCGGTACTTGGGTCGATATCAAAGTGCATCACTTCTTCCCGTATGCCCAAC
TTTGTATAGAGAGCCACTGCGGGATCGTCACCGTAATCTGCTTGCACGTAGATCACATAAGCACCAAGCG
CGTTGGCCTCATGCTTGAGGAGATTGATGAGCGCGGTGGCAATGCCCTGCCTCCGGTGCTCGCCGGAGAC
TGCGAGATCATAGATATAGATCTCACTACGCGGCTGCTCAAACTTGGGCAGAACGTAAGCCGCGAGAGCG
CCAACAACCGCTTCTTGGTCGAAGGCAGCAAGCGCGATGAATGTCTTACTACGGAGCAAGTTCCCGAGGT
AATCGGAGTCCGGCTGATGTTGGGAGTAGGTGGCTACGTCTCCGAACTCACGACCGAAAAGATCAAGAGC
AGCCCGCATGGATTTGACTTGGTCAGGGCCGAGCCTACATGTGCGAATGATGCCCATACTTGAGCCACCT
AACTTTGTTTTAGGGCGACTGCCCTGCTGCGTAACATCGTTGCTGCTGCGTAACATCGTTGCTGCTCCAT
AACATCAAACATCGACCCACGGCGTAACGCGCTTGCTGCTTGGATGCCCGAGGCATAGACTGTACAAAAA
AACAGTCATAACAAGCCATGAAAACCGCCACTGCGCCGTTACCACCGCTGCGTTCGGTCAAGGTTCTGGA
CCAGTTGCGTGAGCGCATACGCTACTTGCATTACAGTTTACGAACCGAACAGGCTTATGTCAACTGGGTT
CGTGCCTTCATCCGTTTCCACGGTGTGCGTCACCCGGCAACCTTGGGCAGCAGCGAAGTCGCCATAACTT
CGTATAGCATACATTATACGAAGTTATCTGTAACTATAACGGTCCTAAGGTAGCGAGTTTAAACACTAGT
ATCGATTCGCGACCTACTCCGGAATATTAATAGATCATGGAGATAATTAAAATGATAACCATCTCGCAAA
TAAATAAGTATTTTACTGTTTTCGTAACAGTTTTGTAATAAAAAAACCTATAAATATTCCGGATTATTCA
TACCGTCCCACCATCGGGCGCGGATCCCGGTCCGAAGCGCGCGGAATTCATGAGTGAATTTCGGATTCAC
CATGACGTCAATGAACTGCTTAGCCTGCTGCGTGTCCACGGAGGAGATGGGGCTGAGGTCTACATTGACC
TGCTTCAAAAGAACAGGACCCCGTACGTCACTACCACTGTCTCTGCTCACAGTGCCAAGGTTAAAATTGC
AGAGTTTTCTCGTACTCCAGAAGACTTTCTAAAGAAATATGATGAACTGAAATCTAAAAATACAAGGAAC
CTTGACCCGCTGGTGTACCTGTTGTCAAAGCTCACGGAAGACAAAGAGACTCTGCAGTACTTACAACAGA
ATGCAAAAGAAAGAGCTGAGCTTGCAGCCGCTGCTGTGGGCAGCAGTACCACCAGCATCAACGTCCCTGC
CGCGGCCTCCAAGATCTCCATGCAGGAGCTTGAGGAACTGAGGAAGCAGCTTGGCAGCGTGGCCACAGGC
TCCACGCTGCAGCAGTCTCTGGAACTTAAAAGAAAGATGCTTCGAGACAAGCAGAACAAAAAAAATTCAG
GCCAGCACCTCCCCATCTTCCCAGCATGGGTGTATGAGAGACCTGCCCTGATCGGGGATTTCCTGATTGG
TGCTGGCATCAGCACAGACACCGCTTTGCCGATAGTTCTTTTGGGATGGAGTCTCGCTCTGTCGCCCAGG
CTGAAGTGCAGTGGCGTGATCTCGGCACACTGCGGCCTCCACCTCCCAGGCACGTTGCCCCTGGCCTCGC
AGGAGTCGGCCGTGGTGGAGGACCTGCTGTACGTGCTGGTGGGCGTGGACGGGAGGTACGTCAGTGCTCA
GCCCCTGGCTGGGAGGCAGAGCCGGACCTTCCTCGTGGACCCCAACCTGGACCTGTCCATCAGGGAGCTG
GTGCACAGGATCCTCCCAGTGGCCGCCAGCTACTCCGCTGTGACCAGGTTCATTGAAGAGAAGTCTTCCT
TCGAGTACGGGCAGGTGAACCACGCCCTGGCGGCCGCCATGCGCACCCTGGTGAAGGAGCACCTGATTCT
GGTGTCACAGCTGGAGCAGCTGCACAGGCAGGGCCTCCTTTCGCTGCAGAAGCTCTGGTTCTACATCCAG
CCAGCCATGCGCACCATGGACATCCTGGCCTCCCTCGCGACCTCGGTGGACAAAGGCGAATGTCTTGGGG
GGTCCACGCTGAGCCTGCTCCACGACAGGAGCTTCAGCTACACAGGGGACAGCCAGGCGCAGGAGCTATG
CCTGTACCTAACCAAGGCGGCCAGTGCTCCCTACTTCGAGGTTCTGGAGAAGTGGATCTACAGGGGCATC
ATCCACGACCCATACAGTGAGTTTATGGTCGAGGAGCACGAGCTGCGGAAGGAGAGGATCCAGGAGGATT
ACAACGACAAGTACTGGGACCAGCGGTACACCATCGTCCAGCAGCAGATCCCGTCCTTCCTGCAGAAAAT
GGCGGACAAGATCCTCAGCACAGGAAAATATCTAAATGTGGTCAGAGAGTGTGGCCATGACGTCACCTGC
CCGGTGGCTAAAGAGATCATCTACACGTTAAAAGAGCGGGCGTATGTGGAGCAGATCGAGAAGGCGTTTA
ACTACGCCAGCAAGGTGCTGCTGGACTTCCTGATGGAGGAGAAGGAGCTGGTGGCTCACCTCAGGTCCAT
CAAGCGCTACTTCCTCATGGACCAGGGCGACTTCTTCGTGCACTTCATGGACCTCGCGGAGGAGGAGCTC
CGGAAGCCGGTGGAGGACATCACGCCCCCTCGCCTGGAAGCGCTCCTGGAGCTGGCGCTGCGCATGAGCA
CGGCCAACACTGACCCCTTCAAGGACGACCTCAAGATCGACCTGATGCCCCATGACCTCATCACTCAGCT
CTTGCGCGTCCTGGCCATCGAGACCAAGCAGGAGAAGGCGATGGCGCACGCCGACCCGACGGAGCTGGCG
CTGAGCGGCCTGGAGGCCTTCTCTTTCGACTACATCGTCAAGTGGCCCCTTTCGCTCATCATCAACAGGA
AAGCCCTCACTCGCTACCAGATGCTCTTCAGGCACATGTTCTATTGCAAGCACGTGGAGCGGCAGCTCTG
CAGCGTCTGGATCAGCAACAAAACCGCCAAGCAGCACTCGCTGCACTCCGCCCAGTGGTTTGCTGGGGCT
TTCACTCTGCGGCAGCGAATGCTCAACTTCGTCCAGAATATTCAATACTACATGATGTTCGAAGTGATGG
AACCGACCTGGCACATCCTGGAGAAAAACCTGAAATCCGCCTCCAACATTGACGACGTCCTTGGCCACCA
CACAGGCTTCCTGGACACCTGCCTGAAGGACTGCATGCTCACCAACCCCGAGCTGCTGAAGGTCTTCTCC
AAGCTCATGTCTGTGTGCGTCATGTTCACCAACTGCATGCAGAAATTTACACAGAGCATGAAATTAGATG
GCGAGCTGGGCGGGCAGACGCTGGAGCACAGCACCGTCCTGGGGCTGCCCGCAGGGGCCGAGGAGCGGGC
CCGGAAGGAGCTCGCCAGGAAGCACCTGGCTGAGCACGCAGACACTGTGCAGCTGGTGTCCGGCTTCGAG
GCCACCATCAACAAGTTTGACAAGAACTTCTCAGCCCACCTGCTGGACCTCCTGGCCCGGCTGAGCATCT
ATAGCACCAGTGACTGTGAGCACGGCATGGCCAGCGTCATCTCCAGGCTTGACTTCAATGGTTTCTACAC
GGAGCGCCTGGAGCGCCTGTCTGCAGAGAGGAGCCAGAAGGCCACCCCCCAAGTGCCTGTCCTGCGGGGG
CCCCCGGCTCCTGCACCCAGGGTCGCAGTCACCGCACAGTGAAAGCTTGTCGAGAAGTACTAGAGGATCA
TAATCAGCCATACCACATTTGTAGAGGTTTTACTTGCTTTAAAAAACCTCCCACACCTCCCCCTGAACCT
GAAACATAAAATGAATGCAATTGTTGTTGTTAACTTGTTTATTGCAGCTTATAATGGTTACAAATAAAGC
AATAGCATCACAAATTTCACAAATAAAGCATTTTTTTCACTGCATTCTAGTTGTGGTTTGTCCAAACTCA
TCAATGTATCTTATCATGTCTGGATCTGATCACTGCTTGAGCCTAGAAGATCCGGCTGCTAACAAAGCCC
GAAAGGAAGCTGAGTTGGCTGCTGCCACCGCTGAGCAATAACTATCATAACCCCTAGGGTATACCCATCT
AATTGGAACCAGATAAGTGAAATCTAGTTCCAAACTATTTTGTCATTTTTAATTTTCGTATTAGCTTACG
ACGCTACACCCAGTTCCCATCTATTTTGTCACTCTTCCCTAAATAATCCTTAAAAACTCCATTTCCACCC
CTCCCAGTTCCCAACTATTTTGTCCGCCCACA
